>Addgene plasmid #47142 | TAL3423 | depositor partial sequence | sequence record 67229 | Insert sequence
ATGGACTACAAAGACCATGACGGTGATTATAAAGATCATGACATCGATTACAAGGATGACGATGACAAGA
TGGCCCCCAAGAAGAAGAGGAAGGTGGGCATTCACCGCGGGGTACCTATGGTGGACTTGAGGACACTCGG
TTATTCGCAACAGCAACAGGAGAAAATCAAGCCTAAGGTCAGGAGCACCGTCGCGCAACACCACGAGGCG
CTTGTGGGGCATGGCTTCACTCATGCGCATATTGTCGCGCTTTCACAGCACCCTGCGGCGCTTGGGACGG
TGGCTGTCAAATACCAAGATATGATTGCGGCCCTGCCCGAAGCCACGCACGAGGCAATTGTAGGGGTCGG
TAAACAGTGGTCGGGAGCGCGAGCACTTGAGGCGCTGCTGACTGTGGCGGGTGAGCTTAGGGGGCCTCCG
CTCCAGCTCGACACCGGGCAGCTGCTGAAGATCGCGAAGAGAGGGGGAGTAACAGCGGTAGAGGCAGTGC
ACGCCTGGCGCAATGCGCTCACCGGGGCCCCCTTGAACCTGACCCCAGACCAGGTAGTCGCAATCGCGAA
CAATAATGGGGGAAAGCAAGCCCTGGAAACCGTGCAAAGGTTGTTGCCGGTCCTTTGTCAAGACCACGGC
CTTACACCGGAGCAAGTCGTGGCCATTGCAAATAATAACGGTGGCAAACAGGCTCTTGAGACGGTTCAGA
GACTTCTCCCAGTTCTCTGTCAAGCCCACGGGCTGACTCCCGATCAAGTTGTAGCGATTGCGTCGCATGA
CGGAGGGAAACAAGCATTGGAGACTGTCCAACGGCTCCTTCCCGTGTTGTGTCAAGCCCACGGTTTGACG
CCTGCACAAGTGGTCGCCATCGCCAGCCATGATGGCGGTAAGCAGGCGCTGGAAACAGTACAGCGCCTGC
TGCCTGTACTGTGCCAGGATCATGGACTGACCCCAGACCAGGTAGTCGCAATCGCGTCAAACGGAGGGGG
AAAGCAAGCCCTGGAAACCGTGCAAAGGTTGTTGCCGGTCCTTTGTCAAGACCACGGCCTTACACCGGAG
CAAGTCGTGGCCATTGCAAATAATAACGGTGGCAAACAGGCTCTTGAGACGGTTCAGAGACTTCTCCCAG
TTCTCTGTCAAGCCCACGGGCTGACTCCCGATCAAGTTGTAGCGATTGCGAATAACAATGGAGGGAAACA
AGCATTGGAGACTGTCCAACGGCTCCTTCCCGTGTTGTGTCAAGCCCACGGTTTGACGCCTGCACAAGTG
GTCGCCATCGCCTCGAATGGCGGCGGTAAGCAGGCGCTGGAAACAGTACAGCGCCTGCTGCCTGTACTGT
GCCAGGATCATGGACTGACCCCAGACCAGGTAGTCGCAATCGCGTCACATGACGGGGGAAAGCAAGCCCT
GGAAACCGTGCAAAGGTTGTTGCCGGTCCTTTGTCAAGACCACGGCCTTACACCGGAGCAAGTCGTGGCC
ATTGCATCCCACGACGGTGGCAAACAGGCTCTTGAGACGGTTCAGAGACTTCTCCCAGTTCTCTGTCAAG
CCCACGGGCTGACTCCCGATCAAGTTGTAGCGATTGCGTCCAACGGTGGAGGGAAACAAGCATTGGAGAC
TGTCCAACGGCTCCTTCCCGTGTTGTGTCAAGCCCACGGTTTGACGCCTGCACAAGTGGTCGCCATCGCC
AACAACAACGGCGGTAAGCAGGCGCTGGAAACAGTACAGCGCCTGCTGCCTGTACTGTGCCAGGATCATG
GACTGACCCCAGACCAGGTAGTCGCAATCGCGAACAATAATGGGGGAAAGCAAGCCCTGGAAACCGTGCA
AAGGTTGTTGCCGGTCCTTTGTCAAGACCACGGCCTTACACCGGAGCAAGTCGTGGCCATTGCAAGCAAC
ATCGGTGGCAAACAGGCTCTTGAGACGGTTCAGAGACTTCTCCCAGTTCTCTGTCAAGCCCACGGGCTGA
CTCCCGATCAAGTTGTAGCGATTGCGTCCAACGGTGGAGGGAAACAAGCATTGGAGACTGTCCAACGGCT
CCTTCCCGTGTTGTGTCAAGCCCACGGTTTGACGCCTGCACAAGTGGTCGCCATCGCCAGCCATGATGGC
GGTAAGCAGGCGCTGGAAACAGTACAGCGCCTGCTGCCTGTACTGTGCCAGGATCATGGACTGACACCCG
AACAGGTGGTCGCCATTGCTTCTAACATCGGAGGACGGCCAGCCTTGGAG
