>Addgene plasmid #47142 | TAL3423 | addgene partial sequence | sequence record 68652 | JDS-TALEN-F 5'-TAGGGGTCGGTAAACAGTGG-3'
ACTGTGGCGGGTGAGCTTAGGGGGCCTCCGCTCCAGCTCGACACCGGGCAGCTGCTGAAGATCGCGAAGA
GAGGGGGAGTAACAGCGGTAGAGGCAGTGCACGCCTGGCGCAATGCGCTCACCGGGGCCCCCTTGAACCT
GACCCCAGACCAGGTAGTCGCAATCGCGAACAATAATGGGGGAAAGCAAGCCCTGGAAACCGTGCAAAGG
TTGTTGCCGGTCCTTTGTCAAGACCACGGCCTTACACCGGAGCAAGTCGTGGCCATTGCAAATAATAACG
GTGGCAAACAGGCTCTTGAGACGGTTCAGAGACTTCTCCCAGTTCTCTGTCAAGCCCACGGGCTGACTCC
CGATCAAGTTGTAGCGATTGCGTCGCATGACGGAGGGAAACAAGCATTGGAGACTGTCCAACGGCTCCTT
CCCGTGTTGTGTCAAGCCCACGGTTTGACGCCTGCACAAGTGGTCGCCATCGCCAGCCATGATGGCGGTA
AGCAGGCGCTGGAAACAGTACAGCGCCTGCTGCCTGTACTGTGCCAGGATCATGGACTGACCCCAGACCA
GGTAGTCGCAATCGCGTCAAACGGAGGGGGAAAGCAAGCCCTGGAAACCGTGCAAAGGTTGTTGCCGGTC
CTTTGTCAAGACCACGGCCTTACACCGGAGCAAGTCGTGGCCATTGCAAATAATAACGGTGGCAAACAGG
CTCTTGAGACGGTTCAGAGACTTCTCCCAGTTCTCTGTCAAGCCCACGGGCTGACTCCCGATCAAGTTGT
AGCGATTGCGAATAACAATGGAGGGAAACAAGCATTGGAGACTGTCCAACGGCTCCTTCCCGTGTTGTGT
CAAGCCCACGGTTTGACGCCTGCACAA
