[The description below was written by a language model from this plasmid's Addgene catalogue record.]
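Description:
TAL3423 is a TALEN expression plasmid built on the JDS70 backbone, a mammalian expression vector of about 6.4 kb that also carries a T7 promoter. It is maintained in E. coli as a high-copy plasmid under ampicillin selection. The insert, roughly 1.4 kb, is an engineered TAL effector repeat array named ZebrafishCommunity-DLK1(different_cut)-right. It was cloned into the backbone through BsmBI sites that were destroyed in the process, as is typical of type IIS, seamless assembly of repeat arrays into a pre-built TALEN framework.

The backbone supplies the rest of the nuclease. An N-terminal 3X Flag tag allows detection of the protein, and a C-terminal wild-type FokI cleavage domain provides the nuclease activity, so the cloned repeats complete a single open reading frame encoding a full TALEN monomer. Expression in mammalian cells is driven by the CMV promoter. The T7 designation in the vector type indicates that the coding sequence can also be transcribed in vitro, which is the usual way to make mRNA for injection into zebrafish embryos, although the record does not spell out this use. The listed BGH reverse sequencing primer suggests a BGH polyadenylation region downstream.

Because FokI cuts only as a dimer, this "right" monomer is meant to be paired with a matching "left" TALEN that binds the opposite half-site at the zebrafish dlk1 locus. The "different_cut" label implies it is an alternative target position within that gene. The pair would introduce a double-strand break for targeted gene disruption in zebrafish, in line with the associated work on TALEN-mediated mutagenesis. No feature table is provided, so finer details of the plasmid map are not documented here.
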