Addgene plasmid #47142: TAL3423
Depositing lab: Keith Joung. Depositing organization: Massachusetts General Hospital. Publication: Targeted gene disruption in somatic zebrafish cells using engineered TALENs. Sander JD, Cade L, Khayter C, Reyon D, Peterson RT, Joung JK, Yeh JR. Nat Biotechnol. 2011 Aug 5;29(8):697-8. doi: 10.1038/nbt.1934. PubMed 21822241.
Backbone
  Vector backbone: JDS70
  Backbone manufacturer: Addgene plasmid #32285
  Backbone size w/o insert (bp): 6447
  Vector type: Mammalian Expression ; T7
Growth in bacteria
  Bacterial resistance: Ampicillin, 100 μg/mL
  Growth temperature: 37°C
  Growth strain: XL1 Blue
  Copy number: High Copy
Gene/Insert
  Gene/Insert name: ZebrafishCommunity-DLK1(different_cut)-right (alt name: DLK1 (different_cut))
  Species: D. rerio (zebrafish)
  Insert size (bp): 1430
  Promoter: CMV
  Tag / fusion protein: 3X Flag (N terminal on backbone); WT FOKI (C terminal on backbone)
  Cloning method: Restriction Enzyme; 5′ cloning site BsmBI (destroyed during cloning); 3′ cloning site BsmBI (destroyed during cloning)
  Sequencing primers: 5′ CMV-F; 3′ BGH-rev
Terms and licenses: Academic/Nonprofit Terms; Industry Terms: Not Available to Industry
Depositor comments: Target binding site: TGGCCTGGTCCTGGATCA It is strongly recommended that users perform a diagnostic digest to verify this plasmid prior to use. For example, a double digest of the plasmid with BamHI and KpnI should result in two bands at 2.3kb and 5.8kb.
How to cite: TAL3423 was a gift from Keith Joung (Addgene plasmid # 47142 ; http://n2t.net/addgene:47142 ; RRID:Addgene_47142)
